>Addgene plasmid #208023 | pcDNA-HA-eLACCO2.1-NGR | addgene full sequence | sequence record 408947 | Addgene NGS Result
AAAATTTAAGCTACAACAAGGCAAGGCTTGACCGACAATTGCATGAAGAATCTGCTTAGGGTTAGGCGTT
TTGCGCTGCTTCGCGATGTACGGGCCAGATATACGCGTTGACATTGATTATTGACTAGTTATTAATAGTA
ATCAATTACGGGGTCATTAGTTCATAGCCCATATATGGAGTTCCGCGTTACATAACTTACGGTAAATGGC
CCGCCTGGCTGACCGCCCAACGACCCCCGCCCATTGACGTCAATAATGACGTATGTTCCCATAGTAACGC
CAATAGGGACTTTCCATTGACGTCAATGGGTGGAGTATTTACGGTAAACTGCCCACTTGGCAGTACATCA
AGTGTATCATATGCCAAGTACGCCCCCTATTGACGTCAATGACGGTAAATGGCCCGCCTGGCATTATGCC
CAGTACATGACCTTATGGGACTTTCCTACTTGGCAGTACATCTACGTATTAGTCATCGCTATTACCATGG
TGATGCGGTTTTGGCAGTACATCAATGGGCGTGGATAGCGGTTTGACTCACGGGGATTTCCAAGTCTCCA
CCCCATTGACGTCAATGGGAGTTTGTTTTGGCACCAAAATCAACGGGACTTTCCAAAATGTCGTAACAAC
TCCGCCCCATTGACGCAAATGGGCGGTAGGCGTGTACGGTGGGAGGTCTATATAAGCAGAGCTCTCTGGC
TAACTAGAGAACCCACTGCTTACTGGCTTATCGAAATTAATACGACTCACTATAGGGAGACCCAAGCTGG
CTAGCGTGCCGCCACCATGGCCTCGAGAATGAAGACCATCATCGCCCTGTCCTACATCTTCTGCCTGGTG
CTGGGCAGATCTATGTTCTCTCCCTTGGCAGTGGCCCAGGCTCGACGCTATAGGTGGCGCATTCAAACCG
CGTGGGATGCCGGAACAGTAGGCTACAGTCTGTTCCAAAAGTTTACGGAGCGGGTAAAGGAACTGACGGA
TGGACAGCTTGAGGTCCAGCCTTTTCCAGCGAGTGCAGTCGTAGGCACGTTTGATATGTTCGACGCGGTC
AAGACTGGAGTTTTGGACGGAATGAATCCTTTCACGATCTATTGGGCAGGGAGGATGCCGGTTACAGCTT
TCCTCTCCAGCTACGCCCTCGGGTTGGACCGACCTGACCAGTGGGAAACATGGTTTTACTCCCTGGGTGG
CCTCGACAACGCCCGACGAGCCTTTGCCGAGCAAGGCCTCTTCTACGTGGGACCAGTTCAGCACGACCTC
AATACAATTCATTCAAAGAAGCCGATCCGGAGATTTGAGGACTTCAAAGGTGTCAAGCTCCGAGTGCCGG
GCGGCATGATTGCGGAAGTTTTTGCGGCCGCAGGAGCTTCCACCGTCCTCTTGCCTGGGGGGGAGGTCAA
CCCCGCTCTGGAAAGAGGGGTAATAGATTGGAGCCACAACGTCCATATCATGGCCGACAAGCAGAGGAAC
GGCATCAAGGCGAACTTCGAGATCCGCCACAGCACCGAGGACGGCGGCGTGCAGCTCGCCTACCACTACC
AGCAGAACACCCCCATCGGCGACGGCCCCGTGCTGCTGCCCGACAACCACTACCTGAGCACCCAGACCAA
ACTTACGAAAGACCCCAACGAGAAGCGCGATCACATGGTCCTGCTGGAGTACGTGACCGCCGCCGGGATC
ACTCGCGGCATGGACGAGCTGTACAAGGGCGGTACCGGAGGGAGAATGGTGAGCAAGGGCGAGGAGCTGT
TCACCGGGGTGGTGCCCATCCTGGTCGAGCTGGACGGCGACGTAAACGGCCACAAGTTCAGCGTGTCCGG
CGAGGGTGAGGGCGATGCCACCTCCGGCAAGCTGTCCCTGAAGTTCATCAGCACCACCGGCAAGCTGCCC
GTGCCCTGGCCCACCCTCGTGACCACCCTGACCTACGGCGTGCAGTGCTTCAGCCGCTACCCCGACCACA
TGAAGCAGCACGACTTCTTCAAGTCGGCCATGCCCGAAGGCTACATCCAGGAGCGCACCATCTTCTTCAA
GGACGACGGCAACTACAAGACCCGCGCCGAGGTGAAGTTCGAGGGCGACACCCTGGTGAACCGCATCGAG
CTGAAGGGCATCGACTTCAAGGAGGACGGCAACATCCTGGGGCATAAGCTGGAGTACAGCTTTAACGATG
GTGGTGCGGCTGATTTTGTTGGGCCTGCAGTAAACTATAACTTGGGGTTCCATCAGGTGGCAAAGTACAT
CATAATGGGGCCTCCAGAGACGCCTGCCATTCATCAACCTGTAGACCTCATGGACTTCACCATAAACCTT
AATCGGTGGCGCAGCCTTCCAAAGCCCCTGCAAGAAAGATTCATCGCGGCGGTTCACGAGTACTCTTGGA
TTCACTACGCAGGCATTCAGAAGGCTAATTTGGAGGCGTGGCCGAAATATCGGCAGGCAGGTGTTGAGGT
CATCCGGCTGAGCAACGAGGATGTTAGAAAATTCAGGCGACTCGCTATTCCCATTTGGTTTAAGTGGGCT
AAGATGGATAACTACTCACGAGAGGCATTCGCGTCTCAACTGGAGTATATGAAAGGTATAGGTTACGTTA
CGGACGAGGAATTGAAGGGCTTGGGCCTGGGCTCCACCTCCGGCTCCGGCAAGCCCGGCTCCGGCGAGGG
CTCCACCAAGGGCGAATTCGCAGGTAGTGGTGCATCTGGAACAGGAGATGCAGAAGGATCAGGTGCCCTT
CCTGCCCTTGCATGTAGTCTGGCTCCACTGGGACTGGCATTGGTTCTGTGGACGGTGTTGGGCCCCTGTT
AGAAGCTTGGTAAACCGCTGATCAGCCTCGACTGTGCCTTCTAGTTGCCAGCCATCTGTTGTTTGCCCCT
CCCCCGTGCCTTCCTTGACCCTGGAAGGTGCCACTCCCACTGTCCTTTCCTAATAAAATGAGGAAATTGC
ATCGCATTGTCTGAGTAGGTGTCATTCTATTCTGGGGGGTGGGGTGGGGCAGGACAGCAAGGGGGAGGAT
TGGGAAGACAATAGCAGGCATGCTGGGGATGCGGTGGGCTCTATGGCTTCTGAGGCGGAAAGAACCAGCT
GGGGCTCTAGGGGGTATCCCC
[52 nt withheld, positions 3102-3153]
T
[71 nt withheld, positions 3155-3225]
C
[91 nt withheld, positions 3227-3317]
A
[49 nt withheld, positions 3319-3367]
CCTTTGACGTTGGAGTCCACGTTCTTT
[37 nt withheld, positions 3395-3431]
ACCCTATCTCGGTCTATTCTTTTGATTTATAAGGGATTTTGCCGATTTCGGCCTATTGGTTAAAAAATGA
GCTGATTTAACAAAAATTTAACGCGAATTAATTCTGTGGAATGTGTGTCAGTTAGGGTGTGGAAAGTCCC
CAGGCTCCCCAGCAGGCAGAAGTATGCAAAGCATGCATCTCAATTAGTCAGCAACCAGGTGTGGAAAGTC
CCCAGGCTCCCCAGCAGGCAGAAGTATGCAAAGCATGCATCTCAATTAGTCAGCAACCATAGTCCCGCCC
CTAACTCCGCCCATCCCGCCCCTAACTCCGCCCAGTTCCGCCCATTCTCCGCCCCATGGCTGACTAATTT
TTTTTATTTATGCAGAGGCCGAGGCCGCCTCTGCCTCTGAGCTATTCCAGAAGTAGTGAGGAGGCTTTTT
TGGAGGCCTAGGCTTTTGCAAAAAGCTCCCGGGAGCTTGTATATCCATTTTCGGATCTGATCAAGAGACA
GGATGAGGATCGTTTCGCATGATTGAACAAGATGGATTGCACGCAGGTTCTCCGGCCGCTTGGGTGGAGA
GGCTATTCGGCTATGACTGGGCACAACAGACAATCGGCTGCTCTGATGCCGCCGTGTTCCGGCTGTCAGC
GCAGGGGCGCCCGGTTCTTTTTGTCAAGACCGACCTGTCCGGTGCCCTGAATGAACTGCAGGACGAGGCA
GCGCGGCTATCGTGGCTGGCCACGACGGGCGTTCCTTGCGCAGCTGTGCTCGACGTTGTCACTGAAGCGG
GAAGGGACTGGCTGCTATTGGGCGAAGTGCCGGGGCAGGATCTCCTGTCATCTCACCTTGCTCCTGCCGA
GAAAGTATCCATCATGGCTGATGCAATGCGGCGGCTGCATACGCTTGATCCGGCTACCTGCCCATTCGAC
CACCAAGCGAAACATCGCATCGAGCGAGCACGTACTCGGATGGAAGCCGGTCTTGTCGATCAGGATGATC
TGGACGAAGAGCATCAGGGGCTCGCGCCAGCCGAACTGTTCGCCAGGCTCAAGGCGCGCATGCCCGACGG
CGAGGATCTCGTCGTGACCCATGGCGATGCCTGCTTGCCGAATATCATGGTGGAAAATGGCCGCTTTTCT
GGATTCATCGACTGTGGCCGGCTGGGTGTGGCGGACCGCTATCAGGACATAGCGTTGGCTACCCGTGATA
TTGCTGAAGAGCTTGGCGGCGAATGGGCTGACCGCTTCCTCGTGCTTTACGGTATCGCCGCTCCCGATTC
GCAGCGCATCGCCTTCTATCGCCTTCTTGACGAGTTCTTCTGAGCGGGACTCTGGGGTTCGAAATGACCG
ACCAAGCGACGCCCAACCTGCCATCACGAGATTTCGATTCCACCGCCGCCTTCTATGAAAGGTTGGGCTT
CGGAATCGTTTTCCGGGACGCCGGCTGGATGATCCTCCAGCGCGGGGATCTCATGCTGGAGTTCTTCGCC
CACCCCAACTTGTTTATTGCAGCTTATAATGGTTACAAATAAAGCAATAGCATCACAAATTTCACAAATA
AAGCATTTTTTTCACTGCATTCTAGTTGTGGTTTGTCCAAACTCATCAATGTATCTTATCATGTCTGTAT
ACCGTCGACCTCTAGCTAGAGCTTGGCGTAATCATGGTCATAGCTGTTTCCTGTGTGAAATTGTTATCCG
CTCACAATTCCACACAACATACGAGCCGGAAGCATAAAGTGTAAAGCCTGGGGTGCCTAATGAGTGAGCT
AACTCACATTAATTGCGTTGCGCTCACTGCCCGCTTTCCAGTCGGGAAACCTGTCGTGCCAGCTGCATTA
ATGAATCGGCCAACGCGCGGGGAGAGGCGGTTTGCGTATTGGGCGCTCTTCCGCTTCCTCGCTCACTGAC
TCGCTGCGCTCGGTCGTTCGGCTGCGGCGAGCGGTATCAGCTCACTCAAAGGCGGTAATACGGTTATCCA
CAGAATCAGGGGATAACGCAGGAAAGAACATGTGAGCAAAAGGCCAGCAAAAGGCCAGGAACCGTAAAAA
GGCCGCGTTGCTGGCGTTTTTCCATAGGCTCCGCCCCCCTGACGAGCATCACAAAAATCGACGCTCAAGT
CAGAGGTGGCGAAACCCGACAGGACTATAAAGATACCAGGCGTTTCCCCCTGGAAGCTCCCTCGTGCGCT
CTCCTGTTCCGACCCTGCCGCTTACCGGATACCTGTCCGCCTTTCTCCCTTCGGGAAGCGTGGCGCTTTC
TCATAGCTCACGCTATAGGTATCTCAGTTCGGTGTAGGTCGTTCGCTCCAAGCTGGGCTGTGTGCACGAA
CCCCCCGTTCAGCCCGACCGCTGCGCCTTATCCGGTAACTATCGTCTTGAGTCCAACCCGGTAAGACACG
ACTTATCGCCACTGGCAGCAGCCACTGGTAACAGGATTAGCAGAGCGAGGTATGTAGGCGGTGCTACAGA
GTTCTTGAAGTGGTGGCCTAACTACGGCTACACTAGAAGAACAGTATTTGGTATCTGCGCTCTGCTGAAG
CCAGTTACCTTCGGAAAAAGAGTTGGTAGCTCTTGATCCGGCAAACAAACCACCGCTGGTAGCGGTGGTT
TTTTTGTTTGCAAGCAGCAGATTACGCGCAGAAAAAAAGGATCTCAAGAAGATCCTTTGATCTTTTCTAC
GGGGTCTGACGCTCAGTGGAACGAAAACTCACGTTAAGGGATTTTGGTCATGAGATTATCAAAAAGGATC
TTCACCTAGATCCTTTTAAATTAAAAATGAAGTTTTAAATCAATCTAAAGTATATATGAGTAAACTTGGT
CTGACAGTTACCAATGCTTAATCAGTGAGGCACCTATCTCAGCGATCTGTCTATTTCGTTCATCCATAGT
TGCCTGACTCCCCGTCGTGTAGATAACTACGATACGGGAGGGCTTACCATCTGGCCCCAGTGCTGCAATG
ATACCGCGAGACCCACGCTCACCGGCTCCAGATTTATCAGCAATAAACCAGCCAGCCGGAAGGGCCGAGC
GCAGAAGTGGTCCTGCAACTTTATCCGCCTCCATCCAGTCTATTAATTGTTGCCGGGAAGCTAGAGTAAG
TAGTTCGCCAGTTAATAGTTTGCGCAACGTTGTTGCCATTGCTACAGGCATCGTGGTGTCACGCTCGTCG
TTTGGTATGGCTTCATTCAGCTCCGGTTCCCAACGATCAAGGCGAGTTACATGATCCCCCATGTTGTGCA
AAAAAGCGGTTAGCTCCTTCGGTCCTCCGATCGTTGTCAGAAGTAAGTTGGCCGCAGTGTTATCACTCAT
GGTTATGGCAGCACTGCATAATTCTCTTACTGTCATGCCATCCGTAAGATGCTTTTCTGTGACTGGTGAG
TACTCAACCAAGTCATTCTGAGAATAGTGTATGCGGCGACCGAGTTGCTCTTGCCCGGCGTCAATACGGG
ATAATACCGCGCCACATAGCAGAACTTTAAAAGTGCTCATCATTGGAAAACGTTCTTCGGGGCGAAAACT
CTCAAGGATCTTACCGCTGTTGAGATCCAGTTCGATGTAACCCACTCGTGCACCCAACTGATCTTCAGCA
TCTTTTACTTTCACCAGCGTTTCTGGGTGAGCAAAAACAGGAAGGCAAAATGCCGCAAAAAAGGGAATAA
GGGCGACACGGAAATGTTGAATACTCATACTCTTCCTTTTTCAATATTATTGAAGCATTTATCAGGGTTA
TTGTCTCATGAGCGGATACATATTTGAATGTATTTAGAAAAATAAACAAATAGGGGTTCCGCGCACATTT
CCCCGAAAAGTGCCACCTGACGTCGACGGATCGGGAGATCACCCGATCCCCTATGGTGCACTCTCAGTAC
AATCTGCTCTGATGCCGCATAGTTAAGCCAGTATCTGCTCCCTGCTTGTGTGTTGGAGGTCGCTGAGTAG
TGCGCGAGC
Features (pLannotate 1.2.2; 21 found; start..end, strand, type, name):
    110..489     +  enhancer       CMV enhancer: human cytomegalovirus immediate early enhancer
    490..693     +  promoter       CMV promoter: human cytomegalovirus (CMV) immediate early promoter
    689..722     +  LTR            5' LTR (truncated) (fragment): truncated 5' long terminal repeat (LTR) from HIV-1
    738..756     +  promoter       T7 promoter: promoter for bacteriophage T7 RNA polymerase
   1438..2157    +  CDS            cEGFP: cEGFP is a basic (constitutively fluorescent) green fluorescent protein published in 2008, derived from Aequorea victoria.
   2614..2799    +  CDS            Rtn4r (fragment): RTN4R_MOUSE - Also known as Ngr1, Nogor. Experimental evidence at protein level: Swiss-Prot protein existence level 1. Receptor for RTN4, OMG and MAG (PubMed:11201742, PubMed:12089450, PubMed:15504325, PubMed:18411262, PubMed:22923615). Functions as receptor for the sialylated gangliosides GT1b and GM1 (PubMed:18411262). Besides, functions as receptor for chondroitin sulfate proteoglycans (PubMed:22406547). Can also bind heparin (PubMed:22406547). Intracellular signaling cascades are triggered via the coreceptor NGFR (By similarity). Signaling mediates activation of Rho and downstream reorgani
   2832..3056    +  polyA_signal   bGH poly(A) signal: bovine growth hormone polyadenylation signal
   3060..3081    +  promoter       SV40 promoter (fragment): SV40 enhancer and early promoter
   3102..3530    +  rep_origin     f1 ori (sequence partly withheld): f1 bacteriophage origin of replication; arrow indicates direction of (+) strand synthesis
   3544..3873    +  promoter       SV40 promoter: SV40 enhancer and early promoter
   3940..4731    +  CDS            neo: KKA2_KLEPN - Also known as kan, nptII. Experimental evidence at protein level: Swiss-Prot protein existence level 1. Resistance to kanamycin, neomycin, paromomycin, ribostamycin, butirosin and gentamicin B. From Klebsiella pneumoniae.
   4755..4913    +  CDS            ble (fragment): BLE_KLEPN - Experimental evidence at protein level: Swiss-Prot protein existence level 1. Binding protein with a strong affinity to the bleomycin family of antibiotics. Binds to CL990; an antimitotic-antibiotic compound. From Klebsiella pneumoniae.
   4908..5029    +  polyA_signal   SV40 poly(A) signal: SV40 polyadenylation signal
   5102..5118    -  protein_bind   lac operator: The lac repressor binds to the lac operator to inhibit transcription in E. coli. This inhibition can be relieved by adding lactose or isopropyl-β-D-thiogalactopyranoside (IPTG). lac repressor encoded by lacI
   5126..5156    -  promoter       lac promoter: promoter for the E. coli lac operon
   5171..5192    -  protein_bind   CAP binding site: CAP binding activates transcription in the presence of cAMP. E. coli catabolite activator protein
   5205..5297    -  CDS            lacI (fragment): lac repressor; lacI; The lac repressor binds to the lac operator to inhibit transcription in E. coli. This inhibition can be relieved by adding lactose or isopropyl-β-D-thiogalactopyranoside (IPTG).
   5480..6068    -  rep_origin     ori: high-copy-number ColE1/pMB1/pBR322/pUC origin of replication
   6239..7099    -  CDS            AmpR: β-lactamase; bla; confers resistance to ampicillin, carbenicillin, and related antibiotics
   7100..7204    -  promoter       AmpR promoter: bla
   7263..7315    -  misc_feature   bom (fragment): basis of mobility region from pBR322
