[The description below was written by a language model from this plasmid's Addgene catalogue record and pLannotate feature annotations shown in this document.]
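Description:
pcDNA-HA-eLACCO2.1-NGR is a 7,360-nt mammalian expression plasmid built on the pcDNA3 backbone that encodes eLACCO2.1, a synthetic, genetically encoded fluorescent biosensor for extracellular L-lactate. It is propagated in E. coli at high copy from a ColE1/pUC-type origin with ampicillin selection through the β-lactamase gene. It also carries an f1 phage origin, which can support single-stranded DNA production. A separate cassette places the neomycin/kanamycin phosphotransferase gene under the SV40 enhancer/early promoter with an SV40 polyadenylation signal, which would allow G418 selection of stably transfected mammalian cells. Short fragments annotated as ble, lacI, the lac promoter/operator, bom and an HIV-1 LTR look like backbone remnants or incidental matches rather than functional parts.

The sensor was cloned between XhoI and HindIII sites. It is transcribed from the human cytomegalovirus immediate-early enhancer and promoter and terminated by the bovine growth hormone polyadenylation signal. A T7 promoter sits just upstream of the insert. Within the open reading frame, the automated annotation recognises only a GFP-derived segment (labelled cEGFP), which presumably provides the green fluorescent readout, and a C-terminal fragment of mouse Rtn4r (Nogo receptor, NGR). The NGR fragment matches the "NGR" in the plasmid name and most likely acts as a membrane-anchoring sequence that keeps the sensor on the outer cell surface, though the record does not say so. The lactate-binding portions flanking the fluorescent protein are not annotated. Nor is the "HA" element in the name, which the record does not define. The construct is intended for transfection into mammalian cells to image extracellular L-lactate by fluorescence, and the associated work concerns spectrally and spatially multiplexed lactate imaging.
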