Addgene plasmid #208023: pcDNA-HA-eLACCO2.1-NGR
Purpose: Biosensor for extracellular L-lactate
Depositing lab: Robert Campbell. Publication: Lactate biosensors for spectrally and spatially multiplexed fluorescence imaging. Nasu Y, Aggarwal A, Le GNT, Vo CT, Kambe Y, Wang X, Beinlich FRM, Lee AB, Ram TR, Wang F, Gorzo KA, Kamijo Y, Boisvert M, Nishinami S, Kawamura G, Ozawa T, Toda H, Gordon GR, Ge S, Hirase H, Nedergaard M, Paquet ME, Drobizhev M, Podgorski K, Campbell RE. Nat Commun. 2023 Oct 27;14(1):6598. doi: 10.1038/s41467-023-42230-5. PubMed 37891202.
Backbone
  Vector backbone: pcDNA3
  Vector type: Mammalian Expression
Growth in bacteria
  Bacterial resistance: Ampicillin, 100 μg/mL
  Growth temperature: 37°C
  Growth strain: DH5alpha
  Copy number: High Copy
Gene/Insert
  Gene/Insert name: eLACCO2.1
  Species: Synthetic
  Cloning method: Restriction Enzyme; 5′ cloning site XhoI (unknown if destroyed); 3′ cloning site HindIII (unknown if destroyed)
Terms and licenses: Academic/Nonprofit Terms; Industry Terms: Not Available to Industry
Depositor comments: Please visit https://doi.org/10.1101/2022.12.27.522013 for bioRxiv preprint.
How to cite: pcDNA-HA-eLACCO2.1-NGR was a gift from Robert Campbell (Addgene plasmid # 208023 ; http://n2t.net/addgene:208023 ; RRID:Addgene_208023)
